Addgene plasmid #186873: pTRE3G-chimpanzee cGAS-HA
Purpose: Doxycycline-dependent expression of chimpanzee cGAS gene in mammalian cells by retroviral transduction
Depositing lab: Jonathan Kagan. Depositing organization: Boston Children's Hospital. Publication: Species-specific self-DNA detection mechanisms by mammalian cyclic GMP-AMP synthases. Mosallanejad K, Kennedy SN, Bahleda KM, Slavik KM, Zhou W, Govande AA, Hancks DC, Kranzusch PJ, Kagan JC. Sci Immunol. 2023 Jan 20;8(79):eabp9765. doi: 10.1126/sciimmunol.abp9765. Epub 2023 Jan 20. PubMed 36662885.
Backbone
  Vector backbone: pRetroX-TRE3G Vector
  Backbone manufacturer: Takara Bio
  Backbone size w/o insert (bp): 6600
  Vector type: Retroviral
  Selectable markers: Puromycin
Growth in bacteria
  Bacterial resistance: Ampicillin, 100 μg/mL
  Growth temperature: 37°C
  Growth strain: NEB Stable
  Copy number: High Copy
Gene/Insert
  Gene/Insert name: Chimpanzee cGAS with C-terminal HA tag (alt name: cGAS)
  Species: Pan troglodytes
  Insert size (bp): 1596
  Entrez Gene: CGAS (a.k.a. CK820_G0000974, MB21D1)
  Promoter: TRE3G
  Tag / fusion protein: HA (C terminal on insert)
  Cloning method: Ligation Independent Cloning
  Sequencing primers: 5′ pCEP_Fw (agagctcgtttagtgaaccg); 3′ MSCV_Rv (cagcggggctgctaaagcgcatgc)
Terms and licenses: Academic/Nonprofit Terms; Industry Terms: Not Available to Industry
Depositor comments: Contains Kozak sequence (gccacc) before start codon. Please visit https://www.biorxiv.org/content/10.1101/2022.03.09.483681v2 for bioRxiv preprint.
How to cite: pTRE3G-chimpanzee cGAS-HA was a gift from Jonathan Kagan (Addgene plasmid # 186873 ; http://n2t.net/addgene:186873 ; RRID:Addgene_186873)
