[The description below was written by a language model from this plasmid's Addgene catalogue record and pLannotate feature annotations shown in this document.]
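Description:
pTRE3G-chimpanzee cGAS-HA is a self-inactivating gammaretroviral transfer vector built on the pRetroX-TRE3G backbone, designed for doxycycline-dependent expression of chimpanzee (Pan troglodytes) cyclic GMP-AMP synthase in mammalian cells after retroviral transduction. In bacteria it is maintained as a high-copy plasmid through a ColE1/pUC-type origin and selected with ampicillin via the β-lactamase gene. The sequenced record is about 8.2 kb, consistent with the stated backbone and insert sizes.

The viral portion begins with a CMV enhancer/promoter fused to a truncated 5' LTR, which drives production of the genomic RNA in packaging cells. This is followed by the Ψ packaging signal and a truncated, start-codon-less gag segment that aids encapsidation. The 3' LTR carries a U3 deletion, so after integration the LTRs are transcriptionally inactive and expression depends on the internal promoters. The first of these is TRE3G, a third-generation Tet-responsive promoter that is activated only when a Tet-On 3G transactivator binds in the presence of doxycycline. That transactivator is not encoded here and must be supplied separately. TRE3G controls the cGAS open reading frame, which is preceded by a Kozak sequence and fused to a C-terminal HA epitope for detection. The automated annotation labels the coding sequence by its similarity to human CGAS and the tag as a fragment of 3xHA, whereas the catalogue entry identifies it as the chimpanzee orthologue with an HA tag. Downstream, a mouse PGK promoter drives puromycin N-acetyltransferase for selection of transduced cells. The associated publication title concerns species-specific self-DNA detection by mammalian cGAS enzymes.
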