Features (pLannotate 1.2.2; 19 found; start..end, strand, type, name):
    333..536     +  promoter       CMV promoter: human cytomegalovirus (CMV) immediate early promoter
    537..712     +  LTR            5' LTR (truncated): truncated long terminal repeat from Moloney murine sarcoma virus
    834..1108    +  misc_feature   MESV Ψ (fragment): packaging signal of murine embryonic stem cell virus
   1175..1591    +  CDS            gag (truncated): truncated Moloney murine leukemia virus (MMLV) gag gene lacking the start codon
   1631..1980    +  promoter       TRE3GV promoter: 3rd-generation Tet-responsive promoter that can be activated by binding of Tet-On® 3G, optimized for retroviral and lentiviral vectors
   1993..3552    +  CDS            CGAS: CGAS_HUMAN - Also known as C6orf150 From Homo sapiens (Human).
   3553..3580    +  CDS            3xHA (fragment): three tandem HA epitope tags
   3613..4100    +  promoter       PGK promoter: mouse phosphoglycerate kinase 1 promoter
   4121..4720    +  CDS            PuroR: puromycin N-acetyltransferase; pac from Streptomyces alboniger; confers resistance to puromycin
   4787..4859    +  CDS            env (fragment): murine leukemia virus gPr80 envelope polyprotein precursor; env; proteolytically cleaved into gp70SU and p15TM subunits
   4901..5326    +  LTR            3' LTR (ΔU3): self-inactivating 3' long terminal repeat (LTR) from Moloney murine leukemia virus
   5395..5435    +  CDS            rop (fragment): Rop protein, which maintains plasmids at low copy number; rop
   5537..5575    +  misc_feature   bom (fragment): basis of mobility region from pBR322
   5592..5921    +  promoter       SV40 promoter: SV40 enhancer and early promoter
   5927..6028    +  misc_feature   bom (fragment): basis of mobility region from pBR322
   6214..6802    -  rep_origin     ori: high-copy-number ColE1/pMB1/pBR322/pUC origin of replication
   6973..7833    -  CDS            AmpR: β-lactamase; bla; confers resistance to ampicillin, carbenicillin, and related antibiotics
   7834..7938    -  promoter       AmpR promoter: bla
   8124..332     +  enhancer       CMV enhancer (across the origin): human cytomegalovirus immediate early enhancer
>Addgene plasmid #186873 | pTRE3G-chimpanzee cGAS-HA | addgene full sequence | sequence record 366438 | Addgene NGS Result
TAGTTCATAGCCCATATATGGAGTTCCGCGTTACATAACTTACGGTAAATGGCCCGCCTGGCTGACCGCC
CAACGACCCCCGCCCATTGACGTCAATAATGACGTATGTTCCCATAGTAACGCCAATAGGGACTTTCCAT
TGACGTCAATGGGTGGAGTATTTACGGTAAACTGCCCACTTGGCAGTACATCAAGTGTATCATATGCCAA
GTACGCCCCCTATTGACGTCAATGACGGTAAATGGCCCGCCTGGCATTATGCCCAGTACATGACCTTATG
GGACTTTCCTACTTGGCAGTACATCTACGTATTAGTCATCGCTATTACCATGGTGATGCGGTTTTGGCAG
TACATCAATGGGCGTGGATAGCGGTTTGACTCACGGGGATTTCCAAGTCTCCACCCCATTGACGTCAATG
GGAGTTTGTTTTGGCACCAAAATCAACGGGACTTTCCAAAATGTCGTAACAACTCCGCCCCATTGACGCA
AATGGGCGGTAGGCGTGTACGGTGGGAGGTCTATATAAGCAGAGCTCAATAAAAGAGCCCACAACCCCTC
ACTCGGCGCGCCAGTCTTCCGATAGACTGCGTCGCCCGGGTACCCGTATTCCCAATAAAGCCTCTTGCTG
TTTGCATCCGAATCGTGGTCTCGCTGTTCCTTGGGAGGGTCTCCTCTGAGTGATTGACTACCCACGACGG
GGGTCTTTCATTTGGGGGCTCGTCCGGGATTTGGAGACCCCTGCCCAGGGACCACCGACCCACCACCGGG
AGGTAAGCTGGCCAGCAACTTATCTGTGTCTGTCCGATTGTCTAGTGTCTATGTTTGATGTTATGCGCCT
GCGTCTGTACTAGTTAGCTAACTAGCTCTGTATCTGGCGGACCCGTGGTGGAACTGACGAGTTCTGAACA
CCCGGCCGCAACCCTGGGAGACGTCCCAGGGACTTTGGGGGCCGTTTTTGTGGCCCGACCTGAGGAAGGG
AGTCGATGTGGAATCCGACCCCGTCAGGATATGTGGTTCTGGTAGGAGACGAGAACCTAAAACAGTTCCC
GCCTCCGTCTGAATTTTTGCTTTCGGTTTGGAACCGAAGCCGCGCGTCTTGTCTGCTGCAGCGCTGCAGC
ATCGTTCTGTGTTGTCTCTGTCTGACTGTGTTTCTGTATTTGTCTGAAAATTAGGGCCAGACTGTTACCA
CTCCCTTAAGTTTGACCTTAGGTCACTGGAAAGATGTCGAGCGGATCGCTCACAACCAGTCGGTAGATGT
CAAGAAGAGACGTTGGGTTACCTTCTGCTCTGCAGAATGGCCAACCTTTAACGTCGGATGGCCGCGAGAC
GGCACCTTTAACCGAGACCTCATCACCCAGGTTAAGATCAAGGTCTTTTCACCTGGCCCGCATGGACACC
CAGACCAGGTCCCCTACATCGTGACCTGGGAAGCCTTGGCTTTTGACCCCCCTCCCTGGGTCAAGCCCTT
TGTACACCCTAAGCCTCCGCCTCCTCTTCCTCCATCCGCCCCGTCTCTCCCCCTTGAACCTCCTCGTTCG
ACCCCGCCTCGATCCTCCCTTTATCCAGCCCTCACTCCTTCTCTAGGCGCCGGAATTGAAGATCTCGATG
AGGCCCTTTCGTCTTCACTCGAGTTTACTCCCTATCAGTGATAGAGAACGTATGAAGAGTTTACTCCCTA
TCAGTGATAGAGAACGTATGCAGACTTTACTCCCTATCAGTGATAGAGAACGTATAAGGAGTTTACTCCC
TATCAGTGATAGAGAACGTATGACCAGTTTACTCCCTATCAGTGATAGAGAACGTATCTACAGTTTACTC
CCTATCAGTGATAGAGAACGTATATCCAGTTTACTCCCTATCAGTGATAGAGAACGTATGTCGAGGTAGG
CGTGTACGGTGGGCGCCTATAAAAGCAGAGCTCGTTTAGTGAACCGTCAGATCGCCTGGAGCAATTCCAC
AACACTTTTGTCTTATACTTGGATCCGCCACCATGCAGCCTTGGCACGGAAAGGCCATGCAGAGAGCTTC
CGAGGCCGGAGCCACTGCCCCCAAGGCTTCCGCGCGGAATGCCAGGGGCGCCACGACGTACCCCAACGAG
TCTCCGGCTGCCCCCGAGGCCGCCCTGCCTAAGGCGGGAAAGTTCGGCCCCGCCAGGAAGTCGGGTAGTC
GGCAGAAAAAGAGCGCCCCGGACACCCAGGAGAGGCCGCCCGTCCGCGCAACCGGGGCCCGCGCCAAAAA
GGCCCCTCAGCGCGCCCAGGACACGCAGCCGTCTGACGCCACCAGCGCCCCTGGGGCAGAGGGGCTGGAG
CCTCCTGCGGCTCGGGACCCGGCTCTTTCCAGGGCTGGTTCTTGCCGCCAGAGGGGCGCGCGCTGCTCTA
CGAAGCCAAGACCCCCGCCCGGGCCCTGGGACGTGCCCAGCCCCGGCCTGCCGGTCTCGGCCCCCATTCT
CGTAAGGAGGGATGCGGCGCCTGGGGCCTCGAAGCTCCGGGCGGTTTTGGAGAAGTTGAAGCTCAGCCGC
GATGATATCTCCACGGCGGCGGGGATGGTGAAAGGGGTTGTGGACCACCTGCTGCTCAGACTGAAGTGCG
ACTCCGCGTTCAGAGGCGTCGGGCTGCTGAACACCGGGAGCTACTATGAGCACGTGAAGATTTCTGCACC
TAATGAATTTGATGTCATGTTTAAACTGGAAGTCCCCAGAATCCAACTAGAAGAATATTCCAACACTCGT
GCATATTACTTTGTGAAATTTAAAAGAAATCCGAAAGAAAATCCTCTGAGTCAGTTTTTAGAAGGTGAAA
TATTATCAGCTTCTAAGATGCTGTCAAAGTTTAGGAAAATCATTAAGGAAGAAATTAACAACATTAAAGA
TGTCATCATGAAGAGGAAAAGAGGAGGGAGCCCTGCTGTAACACTTCTTATTAGTGAAAAAATATCTGTG
GATATAACCCTGGCTTTGGAATCAAAAAGTAGCTGGCCTGCTAGCACACAAGAAGGCCTGCCCATTAAAA
ACTGGCTTTCAGCAAAAGTTAGGAAGCAACTAAGACTAAAGCCATTTTACCTTGTACCCAAGCATGCAAA
GGAAGGAAATGGTTTCCAAGAAGAAACATGGCGGCTATCCTTCTCTCACATCGAAAAGGAAATTTTGAAC
AATCATGGAAAATCTAAAACGTGCTGTGAAATCAAAGAAGCGAAATGTTGCAGGAAAGATTGTTTAAAAC
TAATGAAATACATTTTAGAACAGCTGAAAGAAAAGTTTAAAGACAAAAAACATCTGGATAAATTCTCTTC
TTATCATGTGAAAACTGCCTTCTTTCACGTATGTACCGAGAACCCTCAAGACAGTCAGTGGGACCGCAAA
GACCTGGGCCTCTGCTTTGATAACTGCGTGACATACTTTCTTCAGTGCCTCAGGATAGAAAAACTTGAGA
ATTATTTTATTCCTGAATTTAATCTATTCTCTAGCGACTTAATTGACAAAAGAAGTAAAGAATTTCTGAC
AAAGCAAATTGAATATGAAAGAAACAATGAGTTTCCAGTTTTTGATGAATTTTACCCATACGATGTTCCA
GATTACGCTTGAGCGGCCGCGCCGGCGGGCCCGAATTCTACCGGGTAGGGGAGGCGCTTTTCCCAAGGCA
GTCTGGAGCATGCGCTTTAGCAGCCCCGCTGGGCACTTGGCGCTACACAAGTGGCCTCTGGCCTCGCACA
CATTCCACATCCACCGGTAGGCGCCAACCGGCTCCGTTCTTTGGTGGCCCCTTCGCGCCACCTTCTACTC
CTCCCCTAGTCAGGAAGTTCCCCCCCGCCCCGCAGCTCGCGTCGTGCAGGACGTGACAAATGGAAGTAGC
ACGTCTCACTAGTCTCGTGCAGATGGACAGCACCGCTGAGCAATGGAAGCGGGTAGGCCTTTGGGGCAGC
GGCCAATAGCAGCTTTGCTCCTTCGCTTTCTGGGCTCAGAGGCTGGGAAGGGGTGGGTCCGGGGGCGGGC
TCAGGGGCGGGGCGGGCGCCCGAAGGTCCTCCGGAGGCCCGGCATTCTGCACGCTTCAAAAGCGCACGTC
TGCCGCGCTGTTCTCCTCTTCCTCATCTCCGGGCCTTTCGACCTGCAGCCCAAGCTTACCATGACCGAGT
ACAAGCCCACGGTGCGCCTCGCCACCCGCGACGACGTCCCCAGGGCCGTACGCACCCTCGCCGCCGCGTT
CGCCGACTACCCCGCCACGCGCCACACCGTCGATCCGGACCGCCACATCGAGCGGGTCACCGAGCTGCAA
GAACTCTTCCTCACGCGCGTCGGGCTCGACATCGGCAAGGTGTGGGTCGCGGACGACGGCGCCGCGGTGG
CGGTCTGGACCACGCCGGAGAGCGTCGAAGCGGGGGCGGTGTTCGCCGAGATCGGCCCGCGCATGGCCGA
GTTGAGCGGTTCCCGGCTGGCCGCGCAGCAACAGATGGAAGGCCTCCTGGCGCCGCACCGGCCCAAGGAG
CCCGCGTGGTTCCTGGCCACCGTCGGCGTCTCGCCCGACCACCAGGGCAAGGGTCTGGGCAGCGCCGTCG
TGCTCCCCGGAGTGGAGGCGGCCGAGCGCGCCGGGGTGCCCGCCTTCCTGGAGACCTCCGCGCCCCGCAA
CCTCCCCTTCTACGAGCGGCTCGGCTTCACCGTCACCGCCGACGTCGAGGTGCCCGAAGGACCGCGCACC
TGGTGCATGACCCGCAAGCCCGGTGCCTGACGCCCGCCCCACGACCCGCAGCGCCCGACCGAAAGGAGCG
CACGACCCCATGCATCGGCGTCTCGAGATATCAGTGGTCCAGGCTCTAGTTTTGACTCAACAATATCACC
AGCTGAAGCCTATAGAGTACGAGCCATAGATAAAATAAAAGATTTTATTTAGTCTCCAGAAAAAGGGGGG
AATGAAAGACCCCACCTGTAGGTTTGGCAAGCTAGCTTAAGTAACGCCATTTTGCAAGGCATGGAAAAAT
ACATAACTGAGAATAGAGAAGTTCAGATCAAGGTCAGGAACAGATGGAACAGGGTCGACCCTAGAGAACC
ATCAGATGTTTCCAGGGTGCCCCAAGGACCTGAAATGACCCTGTGCCTTATTTGAACTAACCAATCAGTT
CGCTTCTCGCTTCTGTTCGCGCGCTTCTGCTCCCCGAGCTCAATAAAAGAGCCCACAACCCCTCACTCGG
GGCGCCAGTCCTCCGATTGACTGAGTCGCCCGGGTACCCGTGTATCCAATAAACCCTCTTGCAGTTGCAT
CCGACTTGTGGTCTCGCTGTTCCTTGGGAGGGTCTCCTCTGAGTGATTGACTACCCGTCAGCGGGGGTCT
TTCATTTGGGGGCTCGTCCGGGATCGGGAGACCCCTGCCCAGGGACCACCGACCCACCACCGGGAGGTAA
GCTGGCTGCCTCGCGCGTTTCGGTGATGACGGTGAAAACCTCTGACACATGCAGCTCCCGGAGACGGTCA
CAGCTTGTCTGTAAGCGGATGCCGGGAGCAGACAAGCCCGTCAGGGCGCGTCAGCGGGTGTTGGCGGGTG
TCGGGGCGCAGCCATGACCCAGTCACGTAGCGATAGCGGAGTGTAGATCCGGCTGTGGAATGTGTGTCAG
TTAGGGTGTGGAAAGTCCCCAGGCTCCCCAGCAGGCAGAAGTATGCAAAGCATGCATCTCAATTAGTCAG
CAACCAGGTGTGGAAAGTCCCCAGGCTCCCCAGCAGGCAGAAGTATGCAAAGCATGCATCTCAATTAGTC
AGCAACCATAGTCCCGCCCCTAACTCCGCCCATCCCGCCCCTAACTCCGCCCAGTTCCGCCCATTCTCCG
CCCCATGGCTGACTAATTTTTTTTATTTATGCAGAGGCCGAGGCCGCCTCGGCCTCTGAGCTATTCCAGA
AGTAGTGAGGAGGCTTTTTTGGAGGCCTAGGCTTTTGCAAAAAGCTTACTGGCTTAACTATGCGGCATCA
GAGCAGATTGTACTGAGAGTGCACCATATGCGGTGTGAAATACCGCACAGATGCGTAAGGAGAAAATACC
GCATCAGGCGCTCTTCCGCTTCCTCGCTCACTGACTCGCTGCGCTCGGTCGTTCGGCTGCGGCGAGCGGT
ATCAGCTCACTCAAAGGCGGTAATACGGTTATCCACAGAATCAGGGGATAACGCAGGAAAGAACATGTGA
GCAAAAGGCCAGCAAAAGGCCAGGAACCGTAAAAAGGCCGCGTTGCTGGCGTTTTTCCATAGGCTCCGCC
CCCCTGACGAGCATCACAAAAATCGACGCTCAAGTCAGAGGTGGCGAAACCCGACAGGACTATAAAGATA
CCAGGCGTTTCCCCCTGGAAGCTCCCTCGTGCGCTCTCCTGTTCCGACCCTGCCGCTTACCGGATACCTG
TCCGCCTTTCTCCCTTCGGGAAGCGTGGCGCTTTCTCATAGCTCACGCTGTAGGTATCTCAGTTCGGTGT
AGGTCGTTCGCTCCAAGCTGGGCTGTGTGCACGAACCCCCCGTTCAGCCCGACCGCTGCGCCTTATCCGG
TAACTATCGTCTTGAGTCCAACCCGGTAAGACACGACTTATCGCCACTGGCAGCAGCCACTGGTAACAGG
ATTAGCAGAGCGAGGTATGTAGGCGGTGCTACAGAGTTCTTGAAGTGGTGGCCTAACTACGGCTACACTA
GAAGGACAGTATTTGGTATCTGCGCTCTGCTGAAGCCAGTTACCTTCGGAAAAAGAGTTGGTAGCTCTTG
ATCCGGCAAACAAACCACCGCTGGTAGCGGTGGTTTTTTTGTTTGCAAGCAGCAGATTACGCGCAGAAAA
AAAGGATCTCAAGAAGATCCTTTGATCTTTTCTACGGGGTCTGACGCTCAGTGGAACGAAAACTCACGTT
AAGGGATTTTGGTCATGAGATTATCAAAAAGGATCTTCACCTAGATCCTTTTAAATTAAAAATGAAGTTT
TAAATCAATCTAAAGTATATATGAGTAAACTTGGTCTGACAGTTACCAATGCTTAATCAGTGAGGCACCT
ATCTCAGCGATCTGTCTATTTCGTTCATCCATAGTTGCCTGACTCCCCGTCGTGTAGATAACTACGATAC
GGGAGGGCTTACCATCTGGCCCCAGTGCTGCAATGATACCGCGAGACCCACGCTCACCGGCTCCAGATTT
ATCAGCAATAAACCAGCCAGCCGGAAGGGCCGAGCGCAGAAGTGGTCCTGCAACTTTATCCGCCTCCATC
CAGTCTATTAATTGTTGCCGGGAAGCTAGAGTAAGTAGTTCGCCAGTTAATAGTTTGCGCAACGTTGTTG
CCATTGCTGCAGGCATCGTGGTGTCACGCTCGTCGTTTGGTATGGCTTCATTCAGCTCCGGTTCCCAACG
ATCAAGGCGAGTTACATGATCCCCCATGTTGTGCAAAAAAGCGGTTAGCTCCTTCGGTCCTCCGATCGTT
GTCAGAAGTAAGTTGGCCGCAGTGTTATCACTCATGGTTATGGCAGCACTGCATAATTCTCTTACTGTCA
TGCCATCCGTAAGATGCTTTTCTGTGACTGGTGAGTACTCAACCAAGTCATTCTGAGAATAGTGTATGCG
GCGACCGAGTTGCTCTTGCCCGGCGTCAACACGGGATAATACCGCGCCACATAGCAGAACTTTAAAAGTG
CTCATCATTGGAAAACGTTCTTCGGGGCGAAAACTCTCAAGGATCTTACCGCTGTTGAGATCCAGTTCGA
TGTAACCCACTCGTGCACCCAACTGATCTTCAGCATCTTTTACTTTCACCAGCGTTTCTGGGTGAGCAAA
AACAGGAAGGCAAAATGCCGCAAAAAAGGGAATAAGGGCGACACGGAAATGTTGAATACTCATACTCTTC
CTTTTTCAATATTATTGAAGCATTTATCAGGGTTATTGTCTCATGAGCGGATACATATTTGAATGTATTT
AGAAAAATAAACAAATAGGGGTTCCGCGCACATTTCCCCGAAAAGTGCCACCTGACGTCTAAGAAACCAT
TATTATCATGACATTAACCTATAAAAATAGGCGTATCACGAGGCCCTTTCGTCTTCAAGAATTAGCTTGG
CCATTGCATACGTTGTATCCATATCATAATATGTACATTTATATTGGCTCATGTCCAACATTACCGCCAT
GTTGACATTGATTATTGACTAGTTATTAATAGTAATCAATTACGGGGTCAT
